Addgene plasmid #157658: Plas-CRISPR_reporter
Purpose: CRISPR reporter for mRNA quantification, integrative plasmid into NPR2 gene
Depositing lab: Frank Albert. Publication: Simultaneous quantification of mRNA and protein in single cells reveals post-transcriptional effects of genetic variation. Brion C, Lutz SM, Albert FW. Elife. 2020 Nov 16;9. pii: 60645. doi: 10.7554/eLife.60645. PubMed 33191917.
Backbone
  Vector backbone: pTPGI
  Backbone size w/o insert (bp): 2323
  Total vector size (bp): 11799
  Vector type: Insert storage (replicative in E. coli)
Growth in bacteria
  Bacterial resistance: Ampicillin, 100 μg/mL
  Growth temperature: 37°C
  Growth strain: DH5alpha
  Copy number: High Copy
Gene/Insert
  Gene/Insert name: dCAS9-VP64, mCherry, KanMX
  Species: S. cerevisiae (budding yeast)
  Insert size (bp): 11799
  Mutation: N28D in mCherry- please see depositor comments below
  Cloning method: Gibson Cloning
  Sequencing primers: 5′ NA; 3′ NA
Resource information
  A portion of this plasmid was derived from a plasmid made by: https://www.addgene.org/49013/
Terms and licenses: Academic/Nonprofit Terms; Industry Terms: Not Available to Industry
Depositor comments: Depositor confirms mutation in mCherry and single base pair deletion in Npr2p is not a concern for plasmid function.
How to cite: Plas-CRISPR_reporter was a gift from Frank Albert (Addgene plasmid # 157658 ; http://n2t.net/addgene:157658 ; RRID:Addgene_157658)
