[The description below was written by a language model from this plasmid's Addgene catalogue record and pLannotate feature annotations shown in this document.]
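Description:
Plas-CRISPR_reporter is a yeast integrative plasmid built on the pTPGI backbone and catalogued as an insert-storage vector that replicates only in E. coli. It is maintained there through a high-copy ColE1/pUC-type origin and an ampicillin resistance gene (bla with its own promoter). No yeast replication origin or centromere is annotated. This fits its stated purpose of integrating into the NPR2 gene of S. cerevisiae. A long stretch of NPR2 coding sequence, annotated as two adjoining fragments, presumably supplies the homology for targeting. The split annotation is consistent with the single-base deletion in Npr2p that the depositor reports and considers harmless to plasmid function.

The payload has three parts. A Streptococcus pyogenes Cas9 coding sequence, described in the catalogue as dCas9-VP64 (a nuclease-dead Cas9 fused to a transcriptional activation domain), lies upstream of a CYC1 terminator. An mCherry reporter carries an N28D substitution that the depositor also regards as inconsequential. A kanMX cassette allows selection in yeast and is flanked by loxP sites, so Cre recombinase could remove the marker after integration. The promoters driving dCas9-VP64 and mCherry are not annotated, and no guide RNA element appears in the feature tables. The record gives the purpose as a CRISPR-based reporter for mRNA quantification, and the associated publication title concerns measuring mRNA and protein together in single cells. In such a design, mCherry output would presumably depend on guide-directed dCas9-VP64 activation, but the record does not spell this out.

The depositor sequence matches the listed total size. The repository's sequencing result is somewhat shorter and lacks the lac promoter/operator and T3 promoter remnants between the origin and the CYC1 terminator.
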