Features (pLannotate 1.2.2; 17 found; start..end, strand, type, name):
      9..42      +  protein_bind   loxP: Cre-mediated recombination occurs in the 8-bp core sequence (GCATACAT). Cre recombinase
    105..1461    -  gene           kanMX: yeast selectable marker conferring kanamycin resistance (Wach et al., 1994)
   1516..1549    +  protein_bind   loxP: Cre-mediated recombination occurs in the 8-bp core sequence (GCATACAT). Cre recombinase
   1601..1705    +  promoter       AmpR promoter: bla
   1706..2566    +  CDS            AmpR: β-lactamase; bla; confers resistance to ampicillin, carbenicillin, and related antibiotics
   2737..3325    +  rep_origin     ori: high-copy-number ColE1/pMB1/pBR322/pUC origin of replication
   3508..3600    +  CDS            lacI (fragment): lac repressor; lacI; The lac repressor binds to the lac operator to inhibit transcription in E. coli. This inhibition can be relieved by adding lactose or isopropyl-β-D-thiogalactopyranoside (IPTG).
   3613..3634    +  protein_bind   CAP binding site: CAP binding activates transcription in the presence of cAMP. E. coli catabolite activator protein
   3649..3679    +  promoter       lac promoter: promoter for the E. coli lac operon
   3683..3705    +  protein_bind   lac operator (fragment): The lac repressor binds to the lac operator to inhibit transcription in E. coli. This inhibition can be relieved by adding lactose or isopropyl-β-D-thiogalactopyranoside (IPTG). lac repressor encoded by lacI
   3748..3766    +  promoter       T3 promoter: promoter for bacteriophage T3 RNA polymerase
   3802..3991    -  terminator     CYC1 terminator: S. cerevisiae CYC1; transcription terminator for CYC1
   4239..8339    -  CDS            cas9: CAS9_STRP1 - Also known as csn1 From Streptococcus pyogenes serotype M1.
   9080..9787    -  CDS            mCherry: mCherry is a basic (constitutively fluorescent) red fluorescent protein published in 2004, derived from Discosoma sp.. It is reported to be a very rapidly-maturing monomer with low acid sensitivity.
   9970..9990    +  misc_feature   MCS (fragment): pBluescript multiple cloning site
   9992..11047   +  CDS            NPR2 (fragment): NPR2_YEAST - Experimental evidence at protein level: Swiss-Prot protein existence level 1. Component of the SEA complex which coats the vacuolar membrane and is involved in intracellular trafficking, autophagy, response to nitrogen starvation, and amino acid biogenesis. Mediates inactivation of the TORC1 complex in response to amino acid starvation. Post-transcriptional regulator of nitrogen permeases. May be involved in putative NPR1-dependent phosphorylation of nitrogen permeases or in the processing and targeting of nitrogen permeases at the level of the endoplasmic reticulum. Involved in c
  11047..11799   +  CDS            NPR2 (fragment): NPR2_YEAST - Experimental evidence at protein level: Swiss-Prot protein existence level 1. Component of the SEA complex which coats the vacuolar membrane and is involved in intracellular trafficking, autophagy, response to nitrogen starvation, and amino acid biogenesis. Mediates inactivation of the TORC1 complex in response to amino acid starvation. Post-transcriptional regulator of nitrogen permeases. May be involved in putative NPR1-dependent phosphorylation of nitrogen permeases or in the processing and targeting of nitrogen permeases at the level of the endoplasmic reticulum. Involved in c
>Addgene plasmid #157658 | Plas-CRISPR_reporter | depositor full sequence | sequence record 304385 | Plas-CRISPR_reporter sequence 11799 bps
ATCACCTAATAACTTCGTATAGCATACATTATACGAAGTTATATTAAGGGTTCTCGAGAGCTCGTTTTCG
ACACTGGATGGCGGCGTTAGTATCGAATCGACAGCAGTATAGCGACCAGCATTCACATACGATTGACGCA
TGATATTACTTTCTGCGCACTTAACTTCGCATCTGGGCAGATGATGTCGAGGCGAAAAAAAATATAAATC
ACGCTAACATTTGATTAAAATAGAACAACTACAATATAAAAAAACTATACAAATGACAAGTTCTTGAAAA
CAAGAATCTTTTTATTGTCAGTACTGATTAGAAAAACTCATCGAGCATCAAATGAAACTGCAATTTATTC
ATATCAGGATTATCAATACCATATTTTTGAAAAAGCCGTTTCTGTAATGAAGGAGAAAACTCACCGAGGC
AGTTCCATAGGATGGCAAGATCCTGGTATCGGTCTGCGATTCCGACTCGTCCAACATCAATACAACCTAT
TAATTTCCCCTCGTCAAAAATAAGGTTATCAAGTGAGAAATCACCATGAGTGACGACTGAATCCGGTGAG
AATGGCAAAAGCTTATGCATTTCTTTCCAGACTTGTTCAACAGGCCAGCCATTACGCTCGTCATCAAAAT
CACTCGCATCAACCAAACCGTTATTCATTCGTGATTGCGCCTGAGCGAGACGAAATACGCGATCGCTGTT
AAAAGGACAATTACAAACAGGAATCGAATGCAACCGGCGCAGGAACACTGCCAGCGCATCAACAATATTT
TCACCTGAATCAGGATATTCTTCTAATACCTGGAATGCTGTTTTGCCGGGGATCGCAGTGGTGAGTAACC
ATGCATCATCAGGAGTACGGATAAAATGCTTGATGGTCGGAAGAGGCATAAATTCCGTCAGCCAGTTTAG
TCTGACCATCTCATCTGTAACATCATTGGCAACGCTACCTTTGCCATGTTTCAGAAACAACTCTGGCGCA
TCGGGCTTCCCATACAATCGATAGATTGTCGCACCTGATTGCCCGACATTATCGCGAGCCCATTTATACC
CATATAAATCAGCATCCATGTTGGAATTTAATCGCGGCCTCGAAACGTGAGTCTTTTCCTTACCCATGGT
TGTTTATGTTCGGATGTGATGTGAGAACTGTATCCTAGCAAGATTTTAAAAGGAAGTATATGAAAGAAGA
ACCTCAGTGGCAAATCCTAACCTTTTATATTTCTCTACAGGGGCGCGGCGTGGGGACAATTCAACGCGTC
TGTGAGGGGAGCGTTTCCCTGCTCGCAGGTCTGCAGCGAGGAGCCGTAATTTTTGCTTCGCGCCGTGCGG
CCATCAAAATGTATGGATGCAAATGATTATACATGGGGATGTATGGGCTAAATGTACGGGCGACAGTCAC
ATCATGCCCCTGAGCTGCGCACGTCAAGACTGTCAAGGAGGGTATTCTGGGCCTCCATGTCGCTGGCCGG
GTGACCCGGCGGGGACGAGGCAAGCTAAACAGATCTCTAGACCTAATAACTTCGTATAGCATACATTATA
CGAAGTTATATTAAGGGTTGTCGACGCTCGACGTCAGGTGGCACTTTTCGGGGAAATGTGCGCGGAACCC
CTATTTGTTTATTTTTCTAAATACATTCAAATATGTATCCGCTCATGAGACAATAACCCTGATAAATGCT
TCAATAATATTGAAAAAGGAAGAGTATGAGTATTCAACATTTCCGTGTCGCCCTTATTCCCTTTTTTGCG
GCATTTTGCCTTCCTGTTTTTGCTCACCCAGAAACGCTGGTGAAAGTAAAAGATGCTGAAGATCAGTTGG
GTGCACGAGTGGGTTACATCGAACTGGATCTCAACAGCGGTAAGATCCTTGAGAGTTTTCGCCCCGAAGA
ACGTTTTCCAATGATGAGCACTTTTAAAGTTCTGCTATGTGGCGCGGTATTATCCCGTATTGACGCCGGG
CAAGAGCAACTCGGTCGCCGCATACACTATTCTCAGAATGACTTGGTTGAGTACTCACCAGTCACAGAAA
AGCATCTTACGGATGGCATGACAGTAAGAGAATTATGCAGTGCTGCCATAACCATGAGTGATAACACTGC
GGCCAACTTACTTCTGACAACGATCGGAGGACCGAAGGAGCTAACCGCTTTTTTGCACAACATGGGGGAT
CATGTAACTCGCCTTGATCGTTGGGAACCGGAGCTGAATGAAGCCATACCAAACGACGAGCGTGACACCA
CGATGCCTGTAGCAATGGCAACAACGTTGCGCAAACTATTAACTGGCGAACTACTTACTCTAGCTTCCCG
GCAACAATTAATAGACTGGATGGAGGCGGATAAAGTTGCAGGACCACTTCTGCGCTCGGCCCTTCCGGCT
GGCTGGTTTATTGCTGATAAATCTGGAGCCGGTGAGCGTGGGTCTCGCGGTATCATTGCAGCACTGGGGC
CAGATGGTAAGCCCTCCCGTATCGTAGTTATCTACACGACGGGCAGTCAGGCAACTATGGATGAACGAAA
TAGACAGATCGCTGAGATAGGTGCCTCACTGATTAAGCATTGGTAACTGTCAGACCAAGTTTACTCATAT
ATACTTTAGATTGATTTAAAACTTCATTTTTAATTTAAAAGGATCTAGGTGAAGATCCTTTTTGATAATC
TCATGACCAAAATCCCTTAACGTGAGTTTTCGTTCCACTGAGCGTCAGACCCCGTAGAAAAGATCAAAGG
ATCTTCTTGAGATCCTTTTTTTCTGCGCGTAATCTGCTGCTTGCAAACAAAAAAACCACCGCTACCAGCG
GTGGTTTGTTTGCCGGATCAAGAGCTACCAACTCTTTTTCCGAAGGTAACTGGCTTCAGCAGAGCGCAGA
TACCAAATACTGTCCTTCTAGTGTAGCCGTAGTTAGGCCACCACTTCAAGAACTCTGTAGCACCGCCTAC
ATACCTCGCTCTGCTAATCCTGTTACCAGTGGCTGCTGCCAGTGGCGATAAGTCGTGTCTTACCGGGTTG
GACTCAAGACGATAGTTACCGGATAAGGCGCAGCGGTCGGGCTGAACGGGGGGTTCGTGCACACAGCCCA
GCTTGGAGCGAACGACCTACACCGAACTGAGATACCTACAGCGTGAGCATTGAGAAAGCGCCACGCTTCC
CGAAGGGAGAAAGGCGGACAGGTATCCGGTAAGCGGCAGGGTCGGAACAGGAGAGCGCACGAGGGAGCTT
CCAGGGGGGAACGCCTGGTATCTTTATAGTCCTGTCGGGTTTCGCCACCTCTGACTTGAGCGTCGATTTT
TGTGATGCTCGTCAGGGGGGCCGAGCCTATGGAAAAACGCCAGCAACGCGGCCTTTTTACGGTTCCTGGC
CTTTTGCTGGCCTTTTGCTCACATGTTCTTTCCTGCGTTATCCCCTGATTCTGTGGATAACCGTATTACC
GCCTTTGAGTGAGCTGATACCGCTCGCCGCAGCCGAACGACCGAGCGCAGCGAGTCAGTGAGCGAGGAAG
CGGAAGAGCGCCCAATACGCAAACCGCCTCTCCCCGCGCGTTGGCCGATTCATTAATGCAGCTGGCACGA
CAGGTTTCCCGACTGGAAAGCGGGCAGTGAGCGCAACGCAATTAATGTGAGTTACCTCACTCATTAGGCA
CCCCAGGCTTTACACTTTATGCTTCCGGCTCCTATGTTGTGTGGAATTGTGAGCGGATAACAATTTCACA
CAGGAAACAGCTATGACCATGATTACGCCAAGCTCGGAATTAACCCTCACTAAAGGGAACAAAAGCTGGG
TACCGGGCCGCAAATTAAAGCCTTCGAGCGTCCCAAAACCTTCTCAAGCAAGGTTTTCAGTATAATGTTA
CATGCGTACACGCGTCTGTACAGAAAAAAAAGAAAAATTTGAAATATAAATAACGTTCTTAATACTAACA
TAACTATAAAAAAATAAATAGGGACCTAGACTTCAGGTTGTCTAACTCCTTCCTTTTCGGTTAGAGCGGA
TGTGGGGGAAGGGCGTGAATGTAAGCGTGACATAACTAATTACATGACTCGAGTTCCTAGGAAAGCATGT
CTAAGTCGAAATCGTCCAGAGCGTCTGATCCAAGCATATCCAGGTCAAAATCATCTAAGGCGTCACTTCC
AAGCATGTCGAGGTCAAAGTCATCTAGCGCATCAGAACCCAGCATATCCAAGTCGAAGTCGTCCAAAGCG
TCAGAACCTCCACCGTCGACTCCAGATCTACCAGAACCATCACCACCTAATTGAGACAAGTCGATTCTAG
TTTCGTACAAACCAGTAATAGATTGGTGGATCAAAGTAGCGTCCAAAACTTCTTTGGTAGAGGTGTATCT
CTTTCTGTCGATAGTGGTATCGAAATACTTAAAAGCAGCTGGAGCACCCAAGTTAGTCAAAGTGAACAAG
TGAATGATGTTTTCAGCTTGTTCTCTAATTGGCTTATCTCTGTGCTTGTTGTAAGCTGACAAAACTTTGT
CCAAATTGGCGTCAGCCAAAATGACTCTTTTGGAAAATTCGGAAATTTGTTCAATGATTTCGTCCAAGTA
GTGCTTGTGTTGTTCGACAAATAATTGCTTTTGTTCGTTATCTTCAGGAGAACCTTTCAATTTTTCGTAG
TGGGAGGCCAAGTATAAGAAATTAACGTACTTGGATGGCAAAGCCAATTCATTACCCTTTTGTAATTCAC
CGGCAGAAGCCAACATTCTCTTTCTACCATTTTCCAATTCGAACAAACTGTACTTTGGCAACTTAATGAT
CAAGTCCTTCTTGACTTCTTTGTAACCCTTGGCTTCCAAAAAGTCGATAGGATTCTTTTCGAATGAGGAT
CTTTCCATGATAGTGATACCTAATAATTCTTTGACGGACTTCAACTTCTTACTCTTACCCTTTTCGACCT
TAGCAACAACCAAAACAGAGTAAGCAACAGTTGGAGAATCAAAACCACCGTACTTTTTTGGGTCCCAGTC
TTTTTTTCTAGCGATCAACTTATCGGAGTTTCTCTTAGGCAAAATGGATTCTTTGGAGAAACCACCAGTT
TGAACTTCGGTCTTTTTGACGATGTTTACTTGTGGCATGGACAATACCTTTCTAACAGTGGCAAAATCTC
TACCCTTATCCCAAACGATTTCACCTGTTTCACCATTAGTTTCAATCAATGGTCTTTTTCTAATTTCACC
GTTGGCCAAAGTGATTTCGGTCTTAAAGAAATTCATAATATTGGAGTAGAAGAAGTATTTGGCAGTAGCT
TTACCAATTTCTTGTTCGGACTTGGCGATCATCTTTCTAACGTCGTAAACCTTGTAATCACCGTAGACAA
ATTCGGATTCCAACTTTGGATACTTCTTAATCAAGGCAGTACCAACAACAGCATTCAAGTAAGCATCATG
TGCATGATGGTAGTTGTTGATTTCTCTGACCTTGTAGAATTGGAAGTCCTTTCTGAAATCGGAAACCAAC
TTGGACTTCAAGGTAATGACCTTAACTTCTCTGATCAATTTGTCGTTTTCGTCGTACTTAGTGTTCATTC
TACTATCCAAAATTTGAGCAACGTGCTTGGTGATTTGTCTGGTTTCTACTAATTGTCTTTTGATGAAACC
TGCCTTATCCAATTCAGACAAACCACCTCTTTCAGCCTTGGTCAAATTGTCAAACTTTCTTTGGGTGATC
AACTTGGCGTTCAATAATTGTCTCCAATAGTTCTTCATTTTCTTAACGACTTCTTCAGATGGAACGTTAT
CGGACTTACCTCTATTCTTATCGGATCTAGTCAAGACCTTGTTGTCAATGGAGTCATCCTTCAAAAAAGA
TTGTGGAACGATAGCGTCAACATCGTAATCAGACAATCTGTTGATGTCCAATTCTTGGTCAACGTACATA
TCTCTACCGTTTTGCAAGTAGTACAAGTACAACTTTTCGTTTTGTAATTGGGTGTTTTCAACTGGGTGTT
CTTTCAAAATTTGGGAACCCAATTCTTTGATACCTTCTTCGATTCTCTTCATTCTTTCTCTGGAGTTCTT
TTGACCCTTTTGGGTGGTTTGATTTTCTCTAGCCATTTCGATAACGATGTTTTCTGGCTTATGTCTACCC
ATAACTTTGACCAATTCGTCAACGACCTTAACGGTTTGTAAAATACCCTTCTTAATAGCTGGAGAACCAG
CCAAGTTAGCGATATGTTCATGTAAAGAATCACCTTGACCAGAGACTTGGGCCTTTTGTATATCTTCTTT
GAAAGTCAAGGAATCGTCGTGGATTAATTGCATGAAGTTTCTGTTAGCGAAACCATCAGACTTCAAAAAG
TCCAAAATGGTCTTACCGGATTGCTTGTCTCTGATACCGTTAATCAATTTTCTGGACAATCTACCCCAAC
CAGTGTATCTTCTTCTCTTTAATTGCTTCATAACCTTATCATCGAACAAGTGGGCGTAGGTTTTCAATCT
TTCTTCAATCATTTCTCTATCTTCAAACAAGGTCAATGTCAAGACAATATCTTCCAAAATATCTTCGTTT
TCTTCGTTGTCCAAGAAATCCTTGTCCTTGATGATTTTCAACAAGTCATGGTAAGTACCTAAAGAGGCAT
TGAATCTATCTTCGACACCAGAAATTTCAACGGAGTCGAAGCATTCGATTTTCTTGAAGTAATCTTCTTT
TAATTGCTTGACAGTAACCTTTCTGTTGGTCTTGAACAACAAATCGACGATAGCCTTCTTTTGTTCACCG
GATAAAAAAGCTGGTTTTCTCATACCTTCGGTGACGTACTTAACCTTAGTCAATTCGTTGTAGACGGTGA
AGTATTCGTACAACAAAGAGTGCTTTGGCAAAACCTTTTCGTTTGGCAAGTTCTTGTCGAAGTTGGTCAT
TCTTTCAATAAAGGATTGGGCAGAAGCACCCTTATCTACAACTTCTTCGAAGTTCCAAGGAGTAATAGTT
TCTTCGGACTTTCTAGTCATCCAGGCAAATCTTGAATTACCTCTAGCCAATGGACCAACGTAGTAAGGGA
TTCTGAAGGTCAGAATCTTTTCGATCTTTTCTCTGTTGTCCTTCAAGAATGGATAAAAATCTTCTTGTCT
TCTCAAAATTGCGTGCAATTCACCCAAGTGAATTTGATGTGGAATAGAACCGTTGTCGAAGGTTCTTTGC
TTTCTCAACAAATCTTCTCTGTTCAACTTGACCAATAATTCTTCAGTACCGTCCATCTTTTCCAAGATTG
GCTTGATGAACTTGTAAAATTCTTCTTGAGAAGCACCACCATCAATATAACCGGCGTAACCGTTCTTGGA
TTGATCGAAGAAAATTTCTTTGTACTTTTCAGGTAATTGTTGTCTGACCAAAGCCTTCAACAAAGTCAAG
TCTTGGTGGTGTTCATCGTATCTTTTGATCATAGAGGCAGACAATGGAGCCTTAGTAATTTCGGTGTTGA
CTCTCAAAATATCGGACAACAAAATGGCATCGGACAAGTTCTTAGCAGCCAAAAACAAATCAGCGTATTG
ATCACCGATTTGAGCCAACAAGTTATCCAAATCGTCATCGTAGGTATCCTTAGATAATTGCAACTTGGCA
TCTTCAGCCAAATCGAAATTGGACTTGAAGTTTGGAGTCAAACCCAAAGACAAGGCAATCAAATTACCGA
ACAAACCATTCTTCTTTTCACCTGGTAATTGGGCGATCAAATTTTCTAATCTTCTGGACTTGGACAATCT
GGCAGACAAAATAGCTTTAGCATCAACACCAGAGGCGTTGATTGGGTTTTCTTCGAATAATTGATTGTAG
GTTTGGACTAATTGGATGAACAACTTATCAACATCGGAGTTATCTGGGTTCAAATCACCTTCGATCAAGA
AATGACCTCTGAACTTAATCATGTGGGCCAAAGCCAAATAGATCAATCTCAAATCAGCCTTATCGGTAGA
GTCAACCAACTTCTTTCTCAAATGGTAGATAGTTGGGTACTTTTCGTGGTAAGCAACTTCATCAACGATG
TTACCGAAGATTGGATGTCTTTCGTGCTTCTTATCTTCTTCGACCAAGAAGGATTCTTCCAATCTGTGGA
AGAATGAATCATCAACCTTGGCCATTTCGTTGGAGAAGATTTCTTGCAAGTAGCAGATTCTGTTCTTTCT
TCTGGTGTATCTTCTTCTAGCGGTTCTTTTCAATCTAGTAGCTTCAGCAGTTTCACCAGAATCGAACAAC
AAGGCACCAATCAAGTTCTTTTTGATGGAGTGTCTATCAGTGTTACCCAAAACCTTGAACTTCTTGGATG
GAACCTTGTATTCATCAGTAATAACAGCCCAACCAACAGAGTTTGTACCGATAGCCAAACCAATAGAGTA
TTTCTTATCCCCGGGTCTAACTTTTCTCTTCTTCTTTGGGGCTCTAGACATTCTTTTAATCGTGGATCCT
GTTAATTCAGTAAATTTTCGATCTTGGGAAGAAAAAAGCAGTAAGCGTGAAAAATCTAAAAGCTGATGTA
GTAGAAGATCCTATTCTTTAACAAAGATTGACCTTTTCTTTTTCTTCTTGGTTTGAGTAGAAAGGGGAAG
GAAGAATACAAGAGAGAGGAAAAAAAGGAAGATAAAAAGAGAGCGTGATATAAATGAATATATATTAAAC
AAGAGAGATTGGGAAGGAAAGGATCAAACAAACCCAAAAATATTTCAAAAAGGAGAGAGAGAGGCGAGTT
TGGTTTCAAAACGGTTTATTTATTTATGCAAGAGGACGTGGAAGAAAAAGAAGAAGGAAGAAAAAAATTT
GAAAGAAAAAAACGCGTGGCGGGTAAAGAAGAAAATGGAAAATAGAGGCCGGGTGACAGAGAAATATTGA
GGGTTAATTGGAAAATATGTTAGGGTGAGGCATATGTTTTTAAGGGTTTTGAGGATCCGATAAGGAAGAA
TGTAGGTTAAATGTTGTGCATTAATTGCTGTGGCAGCTTACCCGCTTCCCCACACATTTTGGTAGTATCT
GTCCTCTTGTTATTGTTACTGTAATTGTGTATATATGTTCTCGCGTGTGTCTTATTTACTTATTTAGTTA
TTATATTATATGGGTCTGCAAGGTAGAGGCGGCGCGTGGCGGCCGCTCACTTGTACAGCTCGTCCATGCC
GCCGGTGGAGTGGCGGCCCTCGGCGCGTTCGTACTGTTCCACGATGGTGTAGTCCTCGTTGTGGGAGGTG
ATGTCCAACTTGATGTTGACGTTGTAGGCGCCGGGCAGCTGCACGGGCTTCTTGGCCTTGTAGGTGGTCT
TGACCTCAGCGTCGTAGTGGCCGCCGTCCTTCAGCTTCAGCCTCTGCTTGATCTCGCCCTTCAGGGCGCC
GTCCTCGGGGTACATCCGCTCGGAGGAGGCCTCCCAGCCCATGGTCTTCTTCTGCATTACGGGGCCGTCG
GAGGGGAAGTTGGTGCCGCGCAGCTTCACCTTGTAGATGAACTCGCCGTCCTGCAGGGAGGAGTCCTGGG
TCACGGTCACCACGCCGCCGTCCTCGAAGTTCATCACGCGCTCCCACTTGAAGCCCTCGGGGAAGGACAG
CTTCAAGTAGTCGGGGATGTCGGCGGGGTGCTTCACGTAGGCCTTGGAGCCGTACATGAACTGAGGGGAC
AGGATGTCCCAGGCGAAGGGCAGGGGGCCACCCTTGGTCACCTTCAGCTTGGCGGTCTGGGTGCCCTCGT
AGGGGCGGCCCTCGCCCTCGCCCTCGATCTCGAACTCGTGGCCGTTCACGGAGCCCTCCATGTGCACCTT
GAAGCGCATGAACTCCTTGATGATGGCCATGTTATCCTCCTCGCCCTTGCTCACCATCATTTTAATATCT
AGATTAGTGTGTGTATTTGTGTTTGTGTGTCTATAGAAGTATAGTAATTTATGCTGCAAAGGTCCTAATG
TATAAGGAAAGAATATTTAGAGAAAAGAAGAAAACAAGAGTTTTATATACATACAGAGCACATGCATGCC
ATAGGATCCTACTGTATGTACATACAGTACCCGGGCTGCAGGAATTCGATGGATCCAACCATGATGAGTA
TAGTCCCTTACATTGATGGCTTAAACAGCATTGCCAAAATTTCTAAACTAAGCAACAGTGATCCTGGCCT
AGTGATAGAGTGCATACGTCACTTAATATACTATAAGTGTGTTACATTATCAGATATTTTCCAATTTTCT
AACATATACGCTCCTTCTTCATTAATTAGGAATTTTTTGACTGATCCACTAATGGCTAGTGACTGTCAAT
CTTATGTTACGTTCCCAGAAGTGTCTAAAATATCGAACTTGCCCTTAAACAAAAGTCTGGGTTCAGGTGA
CCAAGACTCACCATCATTTTCTGTACGAAGAAAATCCAAATCATCTAGCATACCGTCAAACCCGGATTCT
AGAACTACATCTTTTAGTTCTACCAGTAGAGTTTCTCAAAACTCCTCCTTAAATTCCTCTTTTTCATCAA
TTTATAAAGACTGGAGGCAATCACAAACCTCCTGCTCGAGTTCAAATATTCATGTCATCAACAATCGTAA
CCGATTCCTACCAACAAGATCATGCCTATTTGACCTTTATAGGTCACTTTCACAAGGTCAAACGCTGAAA
ACATGGTATGAGTCGAAATATATGATTTTAAAAGAAAATAACATTGATATAAGAAGGTTCATAACGTTTG
GCCTGGAAAAACGTATCATTTACAGGTGCTACTCTTTTCCTGTAATGATAAATGCAGGTTCACGTGAACC
AAAAGAAATGACACCAATAATAACAAAAGATTTAGTGAATAATGATAAGTTACTTGAAAAAAGAAATCAC
AATCATTTGCTTTCAGCCACAGGGTCTAGAAATACGGCACAATCCGGCAACTTGAAACCAGAAAGACCAT
CAAAGGTTTCATTTGAAATGCAAAGGGTAAGTTCGTTGGCAACAGGCAAAAGTACTATGCCGAAACTCAG
CGACGAAGAAGAAGGTATTCTTGAAGAGTCTATTAGGAATGCCGAAACATTTGATAAAATTTGCGTTTTA
CTGAGCAAGCCTAAATTAGAAGTCGAAAGCTACCTAAACGAATTAGGAGAATTTAAATGCTAAGCTATTT
CCAAGGGTTTGTGCCCATACACACAATATTTTACTCCGTGTTCCATCCTACAGAAGGTTCTAAGATTAAA
TACGAGTTTCCGCCAAATAATTTGAAAAATCATGGTATTAATTTCAACACATTTAAAAACTACATCATAC
CGAAGCCTATATTATGCCACAAGTTGATCACTTTTAAGTATGGTACATATAGGATTGTATGTTATCCTGT
GACAATCAATTCTCCAATATATGCTAGGAATTTTTTTAGTTTTAATTTTGTATTTGTATTCCCATATGAT
TGTGAGACGTCTCCCTACGAACCAGCTATTACTAGGCTGGGCAAAATGTTCAAAGTTCTTGAAGAACAAA
ATCAATTGCTATCCAAATCGGAAAGAGATCCAGTTTTCTTCGATTTGAAGGTGTTGGAAAACTCCACAAC
AACACCCTCCACTGCAGGTCCTTCATCCACGCCAAATCCTAGTAGTAACACCACACCAACTCATCCTACA
TCCGAAAAGGATACAAAGGATATGAGAAGCAGCAGATACAGTGACCTTATCAAGGATTTGGGCCTTCCGC
AATCCGCATTTTCCATACAAGATTTATTGATGAGAATTTTCCAAGACCTGAATAACTATTCCGAATGCCT
CATACCAATTGATGAGGGAAATGCAGTAGACATAAAGATTTTTCCGCTGTTGAGACCACCGACAACTTGT
GTCTCATTAGAAGATGTGCCCCTGTCGTCTGTAAATTTG
