Features (pLannotate 1.2.2; 13 found; start..end, strand, type, name):
      8..41      +  protein_bind   loxP: Cre-mediated recombination occurs in the 8-bp core sequence (GCATACAT). Cre recombinase
    104..1460    -  gene           kanMX: yeast selectable marker conferring kanamycin resistance (Wach et al., 1994)
   1515..1548    +  protein_bind   loxP: Cre-mediated recombination occurs in the 8-bp core sequence (GCATACAT). Cre recombinase
   1600..1704    +  promoter       AmpR promoter: bla
   1705..2565    +  CDS            AmpR: β-lactamase; bla; confers resistance to ampicillin, carbenicillin, and related antibiotics
   2736..3324    +  rep_origin     ori: high-copy-number ColE1/pMB1/pBR322/pUC origin of replication
   3507..3564    +  CDS            lacI (fragment): lac repressor; lacI; The lac repressor binds to the lac operator to inhibit transcription in E. coli. This inhibition can be relieved by adding lactose or isopropyl-β-D-thiogalactopyranoside (IPTG).
   3567..3756    -  terminator     CYC1 terminator: S. cerevisiae CYC1; transcription terminator for CYC1
   4004..8104    -  CDS            cas9: CAS9_STRP1 - Also known as csn1 From Streptococcus pyogenes serotype M1.
   8845..9552    -  CDS            mCherry: mCherry is a basic (constitutively fluorescent) red fluorescent protein published in 2004, derived from Discosoma sp.. It is reported to be a very rapidly-maturing monomer with low acid sensitivity.
   9735..9755    +  misc_feature   MCS (fragment): pBluescript multiple cloning site
   9759..10811   +  CDS            NPR2 (fragment): NPR2_YEAST - Experimental evidence at protein level: Swiss-Prot protein existence level 1. Component of the SEA complex which coats the vacuolar membrane and is involved in intracellular trafficking, autophagy, response to nitrogen starvation, and amino acid biogenesis. Mediates inactivation of the TORC1 complex in response to amino acid starvation. Post-transcriptional regulator of nitrogen permeases. May be involved in putative NPR1-dependent phosphorylation of nitrogen permeases or in the processing and targeting of nitrogen permeases at the level of the endoplasmic reticulum. Involved in c
  10811..11563   +  CDS            NPR2 (fragment): NPR2_YEAST - Experimental evidence at protein level: Swiss-Prot protein existence level 1. Component of the SEA complex which coats the vacuolar membrane and is involved in intracellular trafficking, autophagy, response to nitrogen starvation, and amino acid biogenesis. Mediates inactivation of the TORC1 complex in response to amino acid starvation. Post-transcriptional regulator of nitrogen permeases. May be involved in putative NPR1-dependent phosphorylation of nitrogen permeases or in the processing and targeting of nitrogen permeases at the level of the endoplasmic reticulum. Involved in c
>Addgene plasmid #157658 | Plas-CRISPR_reporter | addgene full sequence | sequence record 309095 | Addgene NGS Result
TCACCTAATAACTTCGTATAGCATACATTATACGAAGTTATATTAAGGGTTCTCGAGAGCTCGTTTTCGA
CACTGGATGGCGGCGTTAGTATCGAATCGACAGCAGTATAGCGACCAGCATTCACATACGATTGACGCAT
GATATTACTTTCTGCGCACTTAACTTCGCATCTGGGCAGATGATGTCGAGGCGAAAAAAAATATAAATCA
CGCTAACATTTGATTAAAATAGAACAACTACAATATAAAAAAACTATACAAATGACAAGTTCTTGAAAAC
AAGAATCTTTTTATTGTCAGTACTGATTAGAAAAACTCATCGAGCATCAAATGAAACTGCAATTTATTCA
TATCAGGATTATCAATACCATATTTTTGAAAAAGCCGTTTCTGTAATGAAGGAGAAAACTCACCGAGGCA
GTTCCATAGGATGGCAAGATCCTGGTATCGGTCTGCGATTCCGACTCGTCCAACATCAATACAACCTATT
AATTTCCCCTCGTCAAAAATAAGGTTATCAAGTGAGAAATCACCATGAGTGACGACTGAATCCGGTGAGA
ATGGCAAAAGCTTATGCATTTCTTTCCAGACTTGTTCAACAGGCCAGCCATTACGCTCGTCATCAAAATC
ACTCGCATCAACCAAACCGTTATTCATTCGTGATTGCGCCTGAGCGAGACGAAATACGCGATCGCTGTTA
AAAGGACAATTACAAACAGGAATCGAATGCAACCGGCGCAGGAACACTGCCAGCGCATCAACAATATTTT
CACCTGAATCAGGATATTCTTCTAATACCTGGAATGCTGTTTTGCCGGGGATCGCAGTGGTGAGTAACCA
TGCATCATCAGGAGTACGGATAAAATGCTTGATGGTCGGAAGAGGCATAAATTCCGTCAGCCAGTTTAGT
CTGACCATCTCATCTGTAACATCATTGGCAACGCTACCTTTGCCATGTTTCAGAAACAACTCTGGCGCAT
CGGGCTTCCCATACAATCGATAGATTGTCGCACCTGATTGCCCGACATTATCGCGAGCCCATTTATACCC
ATATAAATCAGCATCCATGTTGGAATTTAATCGCGGCCTCGAAACGTGAGTCTTTTCCTTACCCATGGTT
GTTTATGTTCGGATGTGATGTGAGAACTGTATCCTAGCAAGATTTTAAAAGGAAGTATATGAAAGAAGAA
CCTCAGTGGCAAATCCTAACCTTTTATATTTCTCTACAGGGGCGCGGCGTGGGGACAATTCAACGCGTCT
GTGAGGGGAGCGTTTCCCTGCTCGCAGGTCTGCAGCGAGGAGCCGTAATTTTTGCTTCGCGCCGTGCGGC
CATCAAAATGTATGGATGCAAATGATTATACATGGGGATGTATGGGCTAAATGTACGGGCGACAGTCACA
TCATGCCCCTGAGCTGCGCACGTCAAGACTGTCAAGGAGGGTATTCTGGGCCTCCATGTCGCTGGCCGGG
TGACCCGGCGGGGACGAGGCAAGCTAAACAGATCTCTAGACCTAATAACTTCGTATAGCATACATTATAC
GAAGTTATATTAAGGGTTGTCGACGCTCGACGTCAGGTGGCACTTTTCGGGGAAATGTGCGCGGAACCCC
TATTTGTTTATTTTTCTAAATACATTCAAATATGTATCCGCTCATGAGACAATAACCCTGATAAATGCTT
CAATAATATTGAAAAAGGAAGAGTATGAGTATTCAACATTTCCGTGTCGCCCTTATTCCCTTTTTTGCGG
CATTTTGCCTTCCTGTTTTTGCTCACCCAGAAACGCTGGTGAAAGTAAAAGATGCTGAAGATCAGTTGGG
TGCACGAGTGGGTTACATCGAACTGGATCTCAACAGCGGTAAGATCCTTGAGAGTTTTCGCCCCGAAGAA
CGTTTTCCAATGATGAGCACTTTTAAAGTTCTGCTATGTGGCGCGGTATTATCCCGTATTGACGCCGGGC
AAGAGCAACTCGGTCGCCGCATACACTATTCTCAGAATGACTTGGTTGAGTACTCACCAGTCACAGAAAA
GCATCTTACGGATGGCATGACAGTAAGAGAATTATGCAGTGCTGCCATAACCATGAGTGATAACACTGCG
GCCAACTTACTTCTGACAACGATCGGAGGACCGAAGGAGCTAACCGCTTTTTTGCACAACATGGGGGATC
ATGTAACTCGCCTTGATCGTTGGGAACCGGAGCTGAATGAAGCCATACCAAACGACGAGCGTGACACCAC
GATGCCTGTAGCAATGGCAACAACGTTGCGCAAACTATTAACTGGCGAACTACTTACTCTAGCTTCCCGG
CAACAATTAATAGACTGGATGGAGGCGGATAAAGTTGCAGGACCACTTCTGCGCTCGGCCCTTCCGGCTG
GCTGGTTTATTGCTGATAAATCTGGAGCCGGTGAGCGTGGGTCTCGCGGTATCATTGCAGCACTGGGGCC
AGATGGTAAGCCCTCCCGTATCGTAGTTATCTACACGACGGGGAGTCAGGCAACTATGGATGAACGAAAT
AGACAGATCGCTGAGATAGGTGCCTCACTGATTAAGCATTGGTAACTGTCAGACCAAGTTTACTCATATA
TACTTTAGATTGATTTAAAACTTCATTTTTAATTTAAAAGGATCTAGGTGAAGATCCTTTTTGATAATCT
CATGACCAAAATCCCTTAACGTGAGTTTTCGTTCCACTGAGCGTCAGACCCCGTAGAAAAGATCAAAGGA
TCTTCTTGAGATCCTTTTTTTCTGCGCGTAATCTGCTGCTTGCAAACAAAAAAACCACCGCTACCAGCGG
TGGTTTGTTTGCCGGATCAAGAGCTACCAACTCTTTTTCCGAAGGTAACTGGCTTCAGCAGAGCGCAGAT
ACCAAATACTGTTCTTCTAGTGTAGCCGTAGTTAGGCCACCACTTCAAGAACTCTGTAGCACCGCCTACA
TACCTCGCTCTGCTAATCCTGTTACCAGTGGCTGCTGCCAGTGGCGATAAGTCGTGTCTTACCGGGTTGG
ACTCAAGACGATAGTTACCGGATAAGGCGCAGCGGTCGGGCTGAACGGGGGGTTCGTGCACACAGCCCAG
CTTGGAGCGAACGACCTACACCGAACTGAGATACCTACAGCGTGAGCTATGAGAAAGCGCCACGCTTCCC
GAAGGGAGAAAGGCGGACAGGTATCCGGTAAGCGGCAGGGTCGGAACAGGAGAGCGCACGAGGGAGCTTC
CAGGGGGAAACGCCTGGTATCTTTATAGTCCTGTCGGGTTTCGCCACCTCTGACTTGAGCGTCGATTTTT
GTGATGCTCGTCAGGGGGGCGGAGCCTATGGAAAAACGCCAGCAACGCGGCCTTTTTACGGTTCCTGGCC
TTTTGCTGGCCTTTTGCTCACATGTTCTTTCCTGCGTTATCCCCTGATTCTGTGGATAACCGTATTACCG
CCTTTGAGTGAGCTGATACCGCTCGCCGCAGCCGAACGACCGAGCGCAGCGAGTCAGTGAGCGAGGAAGC
GGAAGAGCGCCCAATACGCAAACCGCCTCTCCCCGCGCGTTGGCCGATTCATTAATGCAGCTGGATCTTC
GAGCGTCCCAAAACCTTCTCAAGCAAGGTTTTCAGTATAATGTTACATGCGTACACGCGTCTGTACAGAA
AAAAAAGAAAAATTTGAAATATAAATAACGTTCTTAATACTAACATAACTATAAAAAAATAAATAGGGAC
CTAGACTTCAGGTTGTCTAACTCCTTCCTTTTCGGTTAGAGCGGATGTGGGGGAAGGGCGTGAATGTAAG
CGTGACATAACTAATTACATGACTCGAGTTCCTAGGAAAGCATGTCTAAGTCGAAATCGTCCAGAGCGTC
TGATCCAAGCATATCCAGGTCAAAATCATCTAAGGCGTCACTTCCAAGCATGTCGAGGTCAAAGTCATCT
AGCGCATCAGAACCCAGCATATCCAAGTCGAAGTCGTCCAAAGCGTCAGAACCTCCACCGTCGACTCCAG
ATCTACCAGAACCATCACCACCTAATTGAGACAAGTCGATTCTAGTTTCGTACAAACCAGTAATAGATTG
GTGGATCAAAGTAGCGTCCAAAACTTCTTTGGTAGAGGTGTATCTCTTTCTGTCGATAGTGGTATCGAAA
TACTTAAAAGCAGCTGGAGCACCCAAGTTAGTCAAAGTGAACAAGTGAATGATGTTTTCAGCTTGTTCTC
TAATTGGCTTATCTCTGTGCTTGTTGTAAGCTGACAAAACTTTGTCCAAATTGGCGTCAGCCAAAATGAC
TCTTTTGGAAAATTCGGAAATTTGTTCAATGATTTCGTCCAAGTAGTGCTTGTGTTGTTCGACAAATAAT
TGCTTTTGTTCGTTATCTTCAGGAGAACCTTTCAATTTTTCGTAGTGGGAGGCCAAGTATAAGAAATTAA
CGTACTTGGATGGCAAAGCCAATTCATTACCCTTTTGTAATTCACCGGCAGAAGCCAACATTCTCTTTCT
ACCATTTTCCAATTCGAACAAACTGTACTTTGGCAACTTAATGATCAAGTCCTTCTTGACTTCTTTGTAA
CCCTTGGCTTCCAAAAAGTCGATAGGATTCTTTTCGAATGAGGATCTTTCCATGATAGTGATACCTAATA
ATTCTTTGACGGACTTCAACTTCTTACTCTTACCCTTTTCGACCTTAGCAACAACCAAAACAGAGTAAGC
AACAGTTGGAGAATCAAAACCACCGTACTTTTTTGGGTCCCAGTCTTTTTTTCTAGCGATCAACTTATCG
GAGTTTCTCTTAGGCAAAATGGATTCTTTGGAGAAACCACCAGTTTGAACTTCGGTCTTTTTGACGATGT
TTACTTGTGGCATGGACAATACCTTTCTAACAGTGGCAAAATCTCTACCCTTATCCCAAACGATTTCACC
TGTTTCACCATTAGTTTCAATCAATGGTCTTTTTCTAATTTCACCGTTGGCCAAAGTGATTTCGGTCTTA
AAGAAATTCATAATATTGGAGTAGAAGAAGTATTTGGCAGTAGCTTTACCAATTTCTTGTTCGGACTTGG
CGATCATCTTTCTAACGTCGTAAACCTTGTAATCACCGTAGACAAATTCGGATTCCAACTTTGGATACTT
CTTAATCAAGGCAGTACCAACAACAGCATTCAAGTAAGCATCATGTGCATGATGGTAGTTGTTGATTTCT
CTGACCTTGTAGAATTGGAAGTCCTTTCTGAAATCGGAAACCAACTTGGACTTCAAGGTAATGACCTTAA
CTTCTCTGATCAATTTGTCGTTTTCGTCGTACTTAGTGTTCATTCTACTATCCAAAATTTGAGCAACGTG
CTTGGTGATTTGTCTGGTTTCTACTAATTGTCTTTTGATGAAACCTGCCTTATCCAATTCAGACAAACCA
CCTCTTTCAGCCTTGGTCAAATTGTCAAACTTTCTTTGGGTGATCAACTTGGCGTTCAATAATTGTCTCC
AATAGTTCTTCATTTTCTTAACGACTTCTTCAGATGGAACGTTATCGGACTTACCTCTATTCTTATCGGA
TCTAGTCAAGACCTTGTTGTCAATGGAGTCATCCTTCAAAAAAGATTGTGGAACGATAGCGTCAACATCG
TAATCAGACAATCTGTTGATGTCCAATTCTTGGTCAACGTACATATCTCTACCGTTTTGCAAGTAGTACA
AGTACAACTTTTCGTTTTGTAATTGGGTGTTTTCAACTGGGTGTTCTTTCAAAATTTGGGAACCCAATTC
TTTGATACCTTCTTCGATTCTCTTCATTCTTTCTCTGGAGTTCTTTTGACCCTTTTGGGTGGTTTGATTT
TCTCTAGCCATTTCGATAACGATGTTTTCTGGCTTATGTCTACCCATAACTTTGACCAATTCGTCAACGA
CCTTAACGGTTTGTAAAATACCCTTCTTAATAGCTGGAGAACCAGCCAAGTTAGCGATATGTTCATGTAA
AGAATCACCTTGACCAGAGACTTGGGCCTTTTGTATATCTTCTTTGAAAGTCAAGGAATCGTCGTGGATT
AATTGCATGAAGTTTCTGTTAGCGAAACCATCAGACTTCAAAAAGTCCAAAATGGTCTTACCGGATTGCT
TGTCTCTGATACCGTTAATCAATTTTCTGGACAATCTACCCCAACCAGTGTATCTTCTTCTCTTTAATTG
CTTCATAACCTTATCATCGAACAAGTGGGCGTAGGTTTTCAATCTTTCTTCAATCATTTCTCTATCTTCA
AACAAGGTCAATGTCAAGACAATATCTTCCAAAATATCTTCGTTTTCTTCGTTGTCCAAGAAATCCTTGT
CCTTGATGATTTTCAACAAGTCATGGTAAGTACCTAAAGAGGCATTGAATCTATCTTCGACACCAGAAAT
TTCAACGGAGTCGAAGCATTCGATTTTCTTGAAGTAATCTTCTTTTAATTGCTTGACAGTAACCTTTCTG
TTGGTCTTGAACAACAAATCGACGATAGCCTTCTTTTGTTCACCGGATAAAAAAGCTGGTTTTCTCATAC
CTTCGGTGACGTACTTAACCTTAGTCAATTCGTTGTAGACGGTGAAGTATTCGTACAACAAAGAGTGCTT
TGGCAAAACCTTTTCGTTTGGCAAGTTCTTGTCGAAGTTGGTCATTCTTTCAATAAAGGATTGGGCAGAA
GCACCCTTATCTACAACTTCTTCGAAGTTCCAAGGAGTAATAGTTTCTTCGGACTTTCTAGTCATCCAGG
CAAATCTTGAATTACCTCTAGCCAATGGACCAACGTAGTAAGGGATTCTGAAGGTCAGAATCTTTTCGAT
CTTTTCTCTGTTGTCCTTCAAGAATGGATAAAAATCTTCTTGTCTTCTCAAAATTGCGTGCAATTCACCC
AAGTGAATTTGATGTGGAATAGAACCGTTGTCGAAGGTTCTTTGCTTTCTCAACAAATCTTCTCTGTTCA
ACTTGACCAATAATTCTTCAGTACCGTCCATCTTTTCCAAGATTGGCTTGATGAACTTGTAAAATTCTTC
TTGAGAAGCACCACCATCAATATAACCGGCGTAACCGTTCTTGGATTGATCGAAGAAAATTTCTTTGTAC
TTTTCAGGTAATTGTTGTCTGACCAAAGCCTTCAACAAAGTCAAGTCTTGGTGGTGTTCATCGTATCTTT
TGATCATAGAGGCAGACAATGGAGCCTTAGTAATTTCGGTGTTGACTCTCAAAATATCGGACAACAAAAT
GGCATCGGACAAGTTCTTAGCAGCCAAAAACAAATCAGCGTATTGATCACCGATTTGAGCCAACAAGTTA
TCCAAATCGTCATCGTAGGTATCCTTAGATAATTGCAACTTGGCATCTTCAGCCAAATCGAAATTGGACT
TGAAGTTTGGAGTCAAACCCAAAGACAAGGCAATCAAATTACCGAACAAACCATTCTTCTTTTCACCTGG
TAATTGGGCGATCAAATTTTCTAATCTTCTGGACTTGGACAATCTGGCAGACAAAATAGCTTTAGCATCA
ACACCAGAGGCGTTGATTGGGTTTTCTTCGAATAATTGATTGTAGGTTTGGACTAATTGGATGAACAACT
TATCAACATCGGAGTTATCTGGGTTCAAATCACCTTCGATCAAGAAATGACCTCTGAACTTAATCATGTG
GGCCAAAGCCAAATAGATCAATCTCAAATCAGCCTTATCGGTAGAGTCAACCAACTTCTTTCTCAAATGG
TAGATAGTTGGGTACTTTTCGTGGTAAGCAACTTCATCAACGATGTTACCGAAGATTGGATGTCTTTCGT
GCTTCTTATCTTCTTCGACCAAGAAGGATTCTTCCAATCTGTGGAAGAATGAATCATCAACCTTGGCCAT
TTCGTTGGAGAAGATTTCTTGCAAGTAGCAGATTCTGTTCTTTCTTCTGGTGTATCTTCTTCTAGCGGTT
CTTTTCAATCTAGTAGCTTCAGCAGTTTCACCAGAATCGAACAACAAGGCACCAATCAAGTTCTTTTTGA
TGGAGTGTCTATCAGTGTTACCCAAAACCTTGAACTTCTTGGATGGAACCTTGTATTCATCAGTAATAAC
AGCCCAACCAACAGAGTTTGTACCGATAGCCAAACCAATAGAGTATTTCTTATCCCCGGGTCTAACTTTT
CTCTTCTTCTTTGGGGCTCTAGACATTCTTTTAATCGTGGATCCTGTTAATTCAGTAAATTTTCGATCTT
GGGAAGAAAAAAGCAGTAAGCGTGAAAAATCTAAAAGCTGATGTAGTAGAAGATCCTATTCTTTAACAAA
GATTGACCTTTTCTTTTTCTTCTTGGTTTGAGTAGAAAGGGGAAGGAAGAATACAAGAGAGAGGAAAAAA
AGGAAGATAAAAAGAGAGCGTGATATAAATGAATATATATTAAACAAGAGAGATTGGGAAGGAAAGGATC
AAACAAACCCAAAAATATTTCAAAAAGGAGAGAGAGAGGCGAGTTTGGTTTCAAAACGGTTTATTTATTT
ATGCAAGAGGACGTGGAAGAAAAAGAAGAAGGAAGAAAAAAATTTGAAAGAAAAAAACGCGTGGCGGGTA
AAGAAGAAAATGGAAAATAGAGGCCGGGTGACAGAGAAATATTGAGGGTTAATTGGAAAATATGTTAGGG
TGAGGCATATGTTTTTAAGGGTTTTGAGGATCCGATAAGGAAGAATGTAGGTTAAATGTTGTGCATTAAT
TGCTGTGGCAGCTTACCCGCTTCCCCACACATTTTGGTAGTATCTGTCCTCTTGTTATTGTTACTGTAAT
TGTGTATATATGTTCTCGCGTGTGTCTTATTTACTTATTTAGTTATTATATTATATGGGTCTGCAAGGTA
GAGGCGGCGCGTGGCGGCCGCTCACTTGTACAGCTCGTCCATGCCGCCGGTGGAGTGGCGGCCCTCGGCG
CGTTCGTACTGTTCCACGATGGTGTAGTCCTCGTTGTGGGAGGTGATGTCCAACTTGATGTTGACGTTGT
AGGCGCCGGGCAGCTGCACGGGCTTCTTGGCCTTGTAGGTGGTCTTGACCTCAGCGTCGTAGTGGCCGCC
GTCCTTCAGCTTCAGCCTCTGCTTGATCTCGCCCTTCAGGGCGCCGTCCTCGGGGTACATCCGCTCGGAG
GAGGCCTCCCAGCCCATAGTCTTCTTCTGCATTACGGGGCCGTCGGAGGGGAAGTTGGTGCCGCGCAGCT
TCACCTTGTAGATGAACTCGCCGTCCTGCAGGGAGGAGTCCTGGGTCACGGTCACCACGCCGCCGTCCTC
GAAGTTCATCACGCGCTCCCACTTGAAGCCCTCGGGGAAGGACAGCTTCAAGTAGTCGGGGATGTCGGCG
GGGTGCTTCACGTAGGCCTTGGAGCCGTACATGAACTGAGGGGACAGGATGTCCCAGGCGAAGGGCAGGG
GGCCACCCTTGGTCACCTTCAGCTTGGCGGTCTGGGTGCCCTCGTAGGGGCGGCCCTCGCCCTCGCCCTC
GATCTCGAACTCGTGGCCGTCCACGGAGCCCTCCATGTGCACCTTGAAGCGCATGAACTCCTTGATGATG
GCCATGTTATCCTCCTCGCCCTTGCTCACCATCATTTTAATATCTAGATTAGTGTGTGTATTTGTGTTTG
TGTGTCTATAGAAGTATAGTAATTTATGCTGCAAAGGTCCTAATGTATAAGGAAAGAATATTTAGAGAAA
AGAAGAAAACAAGAGTTTTATATACATACAGAGCACATGCATGCCATAGGATCCTACTGTATGTACATAC
AGTACCCGGGCTGCAGGAATTCGATGGTCCAACCATGATGAGTATAGTCCCTTACATTGATGGCTTAAAC
AGCATTGCCAAAATTTCTAAACTAAGCAACAGTGATCCTGGCCTAGTGATAGAGTGCATACGTCACTTAA
TATACTATAAGTGTGTTACATTATCAGATATTTTCCAATTTTCTAACATATACGCTCCTTCTTCATTAAT
TAGGAATTTTTTGACTGATCCACTAATGGCTAGTGACTGTCAATCTTATGTTACGTTCCCAGAAGTGTCT
AAAATATCGAACTTGCCCTTAAACAAAAGTCTGGGTTCAGGTGACCAAGACTCACCATCATTTTCTGTAC
GAAGAAAATCCAAATCATCTAGCATACCGTCAAACCCGGATTCTAGAACTACATCTTTTAGTTCTACCAG
TAGAGTTTCTCAAAACTCCTCCTTAAATTCCTCTTTTTCATCAATTTATAAAGACTGGAGGCAATCACAA
ACCTCCTGCTCGAGTTCAAATATTCATGTCATCAACAATCGTAACCGATTCCTACCAACAAGATCATGCC
TATTTGACCTTTATAGGTCACTTTCACAAGGTCAAACGCTGAAAACATGGTATGAGTCGAAATATATGAT
TTTAAAAGAAAATAACATTGATATAAGAAGGTTCATAACGTTTGGCCTGGAAAAACGTATCATTTACAGG
TGCTACTCTTTTCCTGTAATGATAAATGCAGGTTCACGTGAACCAAAAGAAATGACACCAATAATAACAA
AAGATTTAGTGAATAATGATAAGTTACTTGAAAAAAGAAATCACAATCATTTGCTTTCAGCCACAGGGTC
TAGAAATACGGCACAATCCGGCAACTTGAAACCAGAAAGACCATCAAAGGTTTCATTTGAAATGCAAAGG
GTAAGTTCGTTGGCAACAGGCAAAAGTACTATGCCGAAACTCAGCGACGAAGAAGAAGGTATTCTTGAAG
AGTCTATTAGGAATGCCGAAACATTTGATAAAATTTGCGTTTTACTGAGCAAGCCTAAATTAGAAGTCGA
AAGCTACCTAAACGAATTAGGAGAATTTAAATGCTAAGCTATTTCCAAGGGTTTGTGCCCATACACACAA
TATTTTACTCCGTGTTCCATCCTACAGAAGGTTCTAAGATTAAATACGAGTTTCCGCCAAATAATTTGAA
AAATCATGGTATTAATTTCAACACATTTAAAAACTACATCATACCGAAGCCTATATTATGCCACAAGTTG
ATCACTTTTAAGTATGGTACATATAGGATTGTATGTTATCCTGTGACAATCAATTCTCCAATATATGCTA
GGAATTTTTTTAGTTTTAATTTTGTATTTGTATTCCCATATGATTGTGAGACGTCTCCCTACGAACCAGC
TATTACTAGGCTGGGCAAAATGTTCAAAGTTCTTGAAGAACAAAATCAATTGCTATCCAAATCGGAAAGA
GATCCAGTTTTCTTCGATTTGAAGGTGTTGGAAAACTCCACAACAACACCCTCCACTGCAGGTCCTTCAT
CCACGCCAAATCCTAGTAGTAACACCACACCAACTCATCCTACATCCGAAAAGGATACAAAGGATATGAG
AAGCAGCAGATACAGTGACCTTATCAAGGATTTGGGCCTTCCGCAATCCGCATTTTCCATACAAGATTTA
TTGATGAGAATTTTCCAAGACCTGAATAACTATTCCGAATGCCTCATACCAATTGATGAGGGAAATGCAG
TAGACATAAAGATTTTTCCGCTGTTGAGACCACCGACAACTTGTGTCTCATTAGAAGATGTGCCCCTGTC
GTCTGTAAATTTGA
